Addgene plasmid #16154: pET20b-delta133HtrA2 S142D
Depositing lab: L. Miguel Martins. Depositing organization: MRC Toxicology Unit. Publication: The mitochondrial protease HtrA2 is regulated by Parkinson's disease-associated kinase PINK1. Plun-Favreau H, Klupsch K, Moisoi N, Gandhi S, Kjaer S, Frith D, Harvey K, Deas E, Harvey RJ, McDonald N, Wood NW, Martins LM, Downward J. Nat Cell Biol. 2007 Nov;9(11):1243-52. doi: 10.1038/ncb1644. Epub 2007 Sep 30. PubMed 17906618.
Backbone
  Vector backbone: pET20b
  Backbone manufacturer: Novagen
  Backbone size w/o insert (bp): 3584
  Vector type: Bacterial Expression
Growth in bacteria
  Bacterial resistance: Ampicillin, 100 μg/mL
  Growth temperature: 37°C
  Growth strain: DH5alpha
  Growth instructions: When transformed and plated on LB/agar/Amp plates, this plasmid will normally only produce colonies if the plates are incubated at room temp as opposed to 37oC. Following this, the bacteria when inoculated in liquid media will grow well at 37oC.
  Copy number: Unknown
Gene/Insert
  Gene/Insert name: HtrA2 (alt name: Omi)
  Species: H. sapiens (human)
  Insert size (bp): 978
  Mutation: S142D
  GenBank ID: NM_013247
  Entrez Gene: HTRA2 (a.k.a. MGCA8, OMI, PARK13, PRSS25)
  Tag / fusion protein: His (C terminal on insert)
  Cloning method: Restriction Enzyme; 5′ cloning site NdeI (unknown if destroyed); 3′ cloning site XhoI (unknown if destroyed)
  Sequencing primers: 5′ T7
Terms and licenses: Academic/Nonprofit Terms; Industry Terms: Not Available to Industry
Depositor comments: This construct was used in experiments described in figure 4
How to cite: pET20b-delta133HtrA2 S142D was a gift from L. Miguel Martins (Addgene plasmid # 16154 ; http://n2t.net/addgene:16154 ; RRID:Addgene_16154)
