[The description below was written by a language model from this plasmid's Addgene catalogue record.]
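Description:
pET20b-delta133HtrA2 S142D is a bacterial expression plasmid built on the Novagen pET20b backbone (about 3.6 kb without insert) and selected with ampicillin. It is maintained in a standard cloning strain such as DH5alpha. pET vectors use a T7 promoter, consistent with the T7 sequencing primer listed, so protein production would normally need an E. coli host that supplies T7 RNA polymerase; the record does not name an expression strain. No feature table is provided, and the copy number is listed as unknown.

The insert is a 978 bp fragment of human HTRA2 (also called Omi, PARK13 or PRSS25), a mitochondrial serine protease, cloned between NdeI and XhoI with a C-terminal His tag for affinity purification. The "delta133" in the name indicates an N-terminal truncation removing the first 133 residues, which generally corresponds to the processed, mature form of the protease lacking its mitochondrial targeting region, although the record does not spell this out. Cloning at NdeI in pET20b would ordinarily bypass the vector's pelB periplasmic leader, suggesting cytoplasmic expression, but this too is an inference.

The insert carries an S142D substitution, replacing serine with an acidic residue, a change commonly used to mimic phosphorylation. The associated study concerns regulation of HtrA2 by the Parkinson's disease-linked kinase PINK1, so the construct fits the production of recombinant mutant protease for comparison with other HtrA2 forms in vitro. The depositor notes only that it was used in one figure of that work.
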