>Addgene plasmid #16154 | pET20b-delta133HtrA2 S142D | addgene partial sequence | sequence record 22460 | 16154 with T7
AATATTTTGTTTACTTTAAGAAGGAGATATACATATGGCCGTCCCTAGCCCGCCGCCCGCTGATCCCCGG
AGTCAGTACAACTTCATCGCAGATGTGGTGGAGAAGACAGCACCTGCCGTGGTCTATATCGAGATCCTGG
ACCGGCACCCTTTCTTGGGCCGCGAGGTCCCTATCTCGAACGGCTCAGGGTTCGTGGTGGCTGCCGATGG
GCTCATTGTCACCAACGCCCATGTGGTGGCTGATCGGCGCAGAGTCCGTGTGAGACTGCTAAGCGGCGAC
ACGTATGAGGCCGTGGTCACAGCTGTGGATCCCGTGGCAGACATCGCAACGCTGAGGATTCAGACTAAGG
AGCCTCTCCCCACGCTGCCTCTGGGACGCTCAGCTGATGTCCGGCAAGGGGAGTTTGTTGTTGCAATGGG
AAGTCCCTTTGCACTGCAGAACACGATCACATCCGGCATTGTTAGCTCTGCTCAGCGTCCAGCCAGAGAC
CTGGGACTTCCGCAAACCAATGTGGAATACATTCAAACTGATGCAGCTATTGATTTTGGAAACTCTGGAG
GTCCCCTGGTTAACCTGGATGGGGAGGTGATTGGAGTGAACACCATGAAGGTCACAGCTGGAATCTCCTT
TGCCATCCCTTCTGATCGTCTTCGAGAGTTTCTGCATCGTGGGGAAAAGAAGAATTCCTCCTCCGGAATC
AGTGGGTCCCAGCGGCGCTACATTGGGGTGATGATGCTGACCCTGAGTCCCAGCATCCTTGCTGAACTAC
AGCTTCGAGAACCAAGCTTTCCCGATGTTCAGCATGGTGTACTCATCCATAAAGTCATCCTGGCTCCTGA
ACGNTGNNGCGNANATTGCTGAAAAGNAATAATANTTTNGCCATTGGGGANCAAATGNTACAAANTGCTG
AAAATTTTA
